Addgene plasmid #168426: pTL365
Purpose: pGBKT7 yeast two-hybrid plasmid
Depositing lab: Sophien Kamoun. Depositing organization: Sainsbury Laboratory, Norwich. Publication: A single amino acid polymorphism in a conserved effector of the multihost blast fungus pathogen expands host-target binding spectrum. Bentham AR, Petit-Houdenot Y, Win J, Chuma I, Terauchi R, Banfield MJ, Kamoun S, Langner T. PLoS Pathog. 2021 Nov 10;17(11):e1009957. doi: 10.1371/journal.ppat.1009957. eCollection 2021 Nov. PubMed 34758051.
Backbone
  Vector backbone: pGBKT7
  Vector type: Yeast Expression
Growth in bacteria
  Bacterial resistance: Kanamycin, 50 μg/mL
  Growth temperature: 37°C
  Growth strain: DH5alpha
  Copy number: High Copy
Gene/Insert
  Gene/Insert name: OSJNBb0039L24.20
  Species: Oryza sativa
  Cloning method: Unknown
Terms and licenses: Academic/Nonprofit Terms; Industry Terms: Not Available to Industry
How to cite: pTL365 was a gift from Sophien Kamoun (Addgene plasmid # 168426 ; http://n2t.net/addgene:168426 ; RRID:Addgene_168426)
