[The description below was written by a language model from this plasmid's Addgene catalogue record and pLannotate feature annotations shown in this document.]
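Description:
pTL365 is a yeast two-hybrid bait plasmid built on the pGBKT7 backbone, a shuttle vector that replicates in both Escherichia coli and Saccharomyces cerevisiae. In bacteria it is maintained at high copy through a ColE1/pUC-type origin and selected with kanamycin via the Tn5 aminoglycoside phosphotransferase (NeoR/KanR) gene, which is driven by the AmpR (bla) promoter. In yeast it is maintained by the 2μ origin and selected through the TRP1 auxotrophic marker with its own promoter, allowing growth of trp1 strains without tryptophan. An f1 origin is also present, along with several small backbone remnants (lacZα, lacI, rop, bom, ble and poly(A) signal fragments) that have no evident functional role here.

The expression cassette consists of the constitutive S. cerevisiae ADH1 promoter driving the GAL4 DNA-binding domain, followed by a T7 promoter, the cloning region, and then T7 and ADH1 terminators. According to the catalogue entry, the insert is the rice (Oryza sativa) gene OSJNBb0039L24.20. The feature table does not annotate it, but an unannotated stretch of a few hundred bases between the T7 promoter and the T7 terminator is the likely location, where it would be expressed as a fusion to the GAL4 DNA-binding domain. The internal T7 promoter typically permits in vitro transcription and translation of the insert without the GAL4 portion. The cloning method is not recorded. The plasmid is intended for pairwise interaction tests against a partner fused to a GAL4 activation domain. The associated publication concerns how a conserved effector of the blast fungus binds host target proteins, which suggests this rice protein was tested as a candidate host target.
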