Features (pLannotate 1.2.2; 23 found; start..end, strand, type, name):
     30..734     +  promoter       ADH1 promoter: S. cerevisiae ADH1; promoter for alcohol dehydrogenase 1
    762..1202    +  CDS            GAL4 DNA binding domain: DNA binding domain of the GAL4 transcriptional activator; Saccharomyces cerevisiae GAL4 (truncated)
   1213..1231    +  promoter       T7 promoter: promoter for bacteriophage T7 RNA polymerase
   1616..1663    +  terminator     T7 terminator: transcription terminator for bacteriophage T7 RNA polymerase
   1690..1877    +  terminator     ADH1 terminator: S. cerevisiae ADH1; transcription terminator for the S. cerevisiae alcohol dehydrogenase 1 (ADH1) gene
   1925..1941    -  protein_bind   lac operator: The lac repressor binds to the lac operator to inhibit transcription in E. coli. This inhibition can be relieved by adding lactose or isopropyl-β-D-thiogalactopyranoside (IPTG). lac repressor encoded by lacI
   1949..1979    -  promoter       lac promoter: promoter for the E. coli lac operon
   1994..2015    -  protein_bind   CAP binding site: CAP binding activates transcription in the presence of cAMP. E. coli catabolite activator protein
   2028..2120    -  CDS            lacI (fragment): lac repressor; lacI; The lac repressor binds to the lac operator to inhibit transcription in E. coli. This inhibition can be relieved by adding lactose or isopropyl-β-D-thiogalactopyranoside (IPTG).
   2303..2891    -  rep_origin     ori: high-copy-number ColE1/pMB1/pBR322/pUC origin of replication
   3113..3129    +  polyA_signal   bGH poly(A) signal (fragment): bovine growth hormone polyadenylation signal
   3220..3267    -  polyA_signal   HSV TK poly(A) signal: herpes simplex virus thymidine kinase polyadenylation signal (Cole and Stacy, 1985)
   3326..3478    -  CDS            ble (fragment): BLE_KLEPN - Experimental evidence at protein level: Swiss-Prot protein existence level 1. Binding protein with a strong affinity to the bleomycin family of antibiotics. Binds to CL990; an antimitotic-antibiotic compound. From Klebsiella pneumoniae.
   3499..4293    -  CDS            NeoR/KanR: aminoglycoside phosphotransferase from Tn5; aph(3')-II (or nptII); confers resistance to neomycin, kanamycin, and G418 (Geneticin®)
   4294..4398    -  promoter       AmpR promoter: bla
   4425..5767    -  rep_origin     2μ ori: yeast 2μ plasmid origin of replication
   5835..5870    +  CDS            rop (fragment): Rop protein, which maintains plasmids at low copy number; rop
   5972..6021    +  misc_feature   bom (fragment): basis of mobility region from pBR322
   6160..6307    +  promoter       TRP1 promoter: S. cerevisiae TRP1
   6308..6982    +  CDS            TRP1: phosphoribosylanthranilate isomerase, required for tryptophan biosynthesis; S. cerevisiae TRP1; yeast auxotrophic marker
   7033..7084    +  misc_feature   bom (fragment): basis of mobility region from pBR322
   7112..7540    -  rep_origin     f1 ori (sequence partly withheld): f1 bacteriophage origin of replication; arrow indicates direction of (+) strand synthesis
   7544..29      -  CDS            lacZα (fragment) (across the origin): LacZα fragment of β-galactosidase; lacZ fragment
>Addgene plasmid #168426 | pTL365 | addgene full sequence | sequence record 349821 | Addgene NGS Result
CGGTGCGGGCCTCTTCGCTATTACGCCAGATCCTTTTGTTGTTTCCGGGTGTACAATATGGACTTCCTCT
TTTCTGGCAACCAAACCCATACATCGGGATTCCTATAATACCTTCGTTGGTCTCCCTAACATGTAGGTGG
CGGAGGGGAGATATACAATAGAACAGATACCAGACAAGACATAATGGGCTAAACAAGACTACACCAATTA
CACTGCCTCATTGATGGTGGTACATAACGAACTAATACTGTAGCCCTAGACTTGATAGCCATCATCATAT
CGAAGTTTCACTACCCTTTTTCCATTTGCCATCTATTGAAGTAATAATAGGCGCATGCAACTTCTTTTCT
TTTTTTTTCTTTTCTCTCTCCCCCGTTGTTGTCTCACCATATCCGCAATGACAAAAAAATGATGGAAGAC
ACTAAAGGAAAAAATTAACGACAAAGACAGCACCAACAGATGTCGTTGTTCCAGAGCTGATGAGGGGTAT
CTCGAAGCACACGAAACTTTTTCCTTCCTTCATTCACGCACACTACTCTCTAATGAGCAACGGTATACGG
CCTTCCTTCCAGTTACTTGAATTTGAAATAAAAAAAAGTTTGCTGTCTTGCTATCAAGTATAAATAGACC
TGCAATTATTAATCTTTTGTTTCCTCGTCATTGTTCTCGTTCCCTTTCTTCCTTGTTTCTTTTTCTGCAC
AATATTTCAAGCTATACCAAGCATACAATCAACTCCAAGCTTGAAGCAAGCCTCCTGAAAGATGAAGCTA
CTGTCTTCTATCGAACAAGCATGCGATATTTGCCGACTTAAAAAGCTCAAGTGCTCCAAAGAAAAACCGA
AGTGCGCCAAGTGTCTGAAGAACAACTGGGAGTGTCGCTACTCTCCCAAAACCAAAAGGTCTCCGCTGAC
TAGGGCACATCTGACAGAAGTGGAATCAAGGCTAGAAAGACTGGAACAGCTATTTCTACTGATTTTTCCT
CGAGAAGACCTTGACATGATTTTGAAAATGGATTCTTTACAGGATATAAAAGCATTGTTAACAGGATTAT
TTGTACAAGATAATGTGAATAAAGATGCCGTCACAGATAGATTGGCTTCAGTGGAGACTGATATGCCTCT
AACATTGAGACAGCATAGAATAAGTGCGACATCATCATCGGAAGAGAGTAGTAACAAAGGTCAAAGACAG
TTGACTGTATCGCCGGAATTTGTAATACGACTCACTATAGGGCGAGCCGCCATCATGGAGGAGCAGAAGC
TGATCTCAGAGGAGGACCTGCATATGGCCATGGAGGCCGAATTCCGCACCAGCCCGCTGCTGCGCATTCC
GAAGAAAAAATGTCGCCGCTGCTATTGCCGTCGCCTGGGTTTTAGCAGCACCCTGAGCCCGGCAGGTCGT
CGTTGTCATGCACGCGAACTGGATAGCCTGGCACTGCCGCCGCTGCGTACCAGTACCATGCGTGCAACCG
CAGTGGCAGCAGCCGTTGGTTTTCCGCCGGTTCGCATGCCGACACCGACAGGTGCAGCAAGCCTGACCCA
GGAACGTCGCCATCGCCCGTTTGCCGGTACCTGTCGTCTGCTGGCCGGATCCGTCGACCTGCAGCGGCCG
CATAACTAGCATAACCCCTTGGGGCCTCTAAACGGGTCTTGAGGGGTTTTTTGCGCGCTTGCAGCCAAGC
TAATTCCGGGCGAATTTCTTATGATTTATGATTTTTATTATTAAATAAGTTATAAAAAAAATAAGTGTAT
ACAAATTTTAAAGTGACTCTTAGGTTTTAAAACGAAAATTCTTATTCTTGAGTAACTCTTTCCTGTAGGT
CAGGTTGCTTTCTCAGGTATAGCATGAGGTCGCTCTTATTGACCACACCTCTACCGGCATGCAAGCTTGG
CGTAATCATGGTCATAGCTGTTTCCTGTGTGAAATTGTTATCCGCTCACAATTCCACACAACATACGAGC
CGGAAGCATAAAGTGTAAAGCCTGGGGTGCCTAATGAGTGAGCTAACTCACATTAATTGCGTTGCGCTCA
CTGCCCGCTTTCCAGTCGGGAAACCTGTCGTGCCAGCTGCATTAATGAATCGGCCAACGCGCGGGGAGAG
GCGGTTTGCGTATTGGGCGCTCTTCCGCTTCCTCGCTCACTGACTCGCTGCGCTCGGTCGTTCGGCTGCG
GCGAGCGGTATCAGCTCACTCAAAGGCGGTAATACGGTTATCCACAGAATCAGGGGATAACGCAGGAAAG
AACATGTGAGCAAAAGGCCAGCAAAAGGCCAGGAACCGTAAAAAGGCCGCGTTGCTGGCGTTTTTCCATA
GGCTCCGCCCCCCTGACGAGCATCACAAAAATCGACGCTCAAGTCAGAGGTGGCGAAACCCGACAGGACT
ATAAAGATACCAGGCGTTTCCCCCTGGAAGCTCCCTCGTGCGCTCTCCTGTTCCGACCCTGCCGCTTACC
GGATACCTGTCCGCCTTTCTCCCTTCGGGAAGCGTGGCGCTTTCTCATAGCTCACGCTGTAGGTATCTCA
GTTCGGTGTAGGTCGTTCGCTCCAAGCTGGGCTGTGTGCACGAACCCCCCGTTCAGCCCGACCGCTGCGC
CTTATCCGGTAACTATCGTCTTGAGTCCAACCCGGTAAGACACGACTTATCGCCACTGGCAGCAGCCACT
GGTAACAGGATTAGCAGAGCGAGGTATGTAGGCGGTGCTACAGAGTTCTTGAAGTGGTGGCCTAACTACG
GCTACACTAGAAGAACAGTATTTGGTATCTGCGCTCTGCTGAAGCCAGTTACCTTCGGAAAAAGAGTTGG
TAGCTCTTGATCCGGCAAACAAACCACCGCTGGTAGCGGTGGTTTTTTTGTTTGCAAGCAGCAGATTACG
CGCAGAAAAAAAGGATCTCAAGAAGATCCTTTGATCTTTTCTACGGGGTCTGACGCTCAGTGGAACGAAA
ACTCACGTTAAGGGATTTTGGTCATGAGATTATCAAAAAGGATCTTCACCTAGATCCTTTTAAATTAAAA
ATGAAGTTTTAAATCAATCTAAAGTATATATGAGTAACCTGAGGCTATGGCAGGGCCTGCCGCCCCGACG
TTGGCTGCGAGCCCTGGGCCTTCACCCGAACTTGGGGGGTGGGGTGGGGAAAAGGAAGAAACGCGGGCGT
ATTGGCCCCAATGGGGTCTCGGTGGGGTATCGACAGAGTGCCAGCCCTGGGACCGAACCCCGCGTTTATG
AACAAACGACCCAACACCGTGCGTTTTATTCTGTCTTTTTATTGCCGTCATAGCGCGGGTTCCTTCCGGT
ATTGTCTCCTTCCGTGTTTCAGTTAGCCTCCCCCTAGGGTGGGCGAAGAACTCCAGCATGAGATCCCCGC
GCTGGAGGATCATCCAGCCGGCGTCCCGGAAAACGATTCCGAAGCCCAACCTTTCATAGAAGGCGGCGGT
GGAATCGAAATCTCGTGATGGCAGGTTGGGCGTCGCTTGGTCGGTCATTTCGAACCCCAGAGTCCCGCTC
AGAAGAACTCGTCAAGAAGGCGATAGAAGGCGATGCGCTGCGAATCGGGAGCGGCGATACCGTAAAGCAC
GAGGAAGCGGTCAGCCCATTCGCCGCCAAGCTCTTCAGCAATATCACGGGTAGCCAACGCTATGTCCTGA
TAGCGGTCCGCCACACCCAGCCGGCCACAGTCGATGAATCCAGAAAAGCGGCCATTTTCCACCATGATAT
TCGGCAAGCAGGCATCGCCATGAGTCACGACGAGATCCTCGCCGTCGGGCATGCTCGCCTTGAGCCTGGC
GAACAGTTCGGCTGGCGCGAGCCCCTGATGCTCTTCGTCCAGATCATCCTGATCGACAAGACCGGCTTCC
ATCCGAGTACGTGCTCGCTCGATGCGATGTTTCGCTTGGTGGTCGAATGGGCAGGTAGCCGGATCAAGCG
TATGCAGCCGCCGCATTGCATCAGCCATGATGGATACTTTCTCGGCAGGAGCAAGGTGAGATGACAGGAG
ATCCTGCCCCGGCACTTCGCCCAATAGCAGCCAGTCCCTTCCCGCTTCAGTGACAACGTCGAGCACAGCT
GCGCAAGGAACGCCCGTCGTGGCCAGCCACGATAGCCGCGCTGCCTCGTCTTGCAGTTCATTCAGGGCAC
CGGACAGGTCGGTCTTGACAAAAAGAACCGGGCGCCCCTGCGCTGACAGCCGGAACACGGCGGCATCAGA
GCAGCCGATTGTCTGTTGTGCCCAGTCATAGCCGAATAGCCTCTCCACCCAAGCGGCCGGAGAACCTGCG
TGCAATCCATCTTGTTCAATCATACTCTTCCTTTTTCAATATTATTGAAGCATTTATCAGGGTTATTGTC
TCATGAGCGGATACATATTTGAATGTATTTAGAAAAATAAACAAATAGGGGTTCCGCGCACATTTCCCCG
AAAAGTGCCACCTGAACGAAGCATCTGTGCTTCATTTTGTAGAACAAAAATGCAACGCGAGAGCGCTAAT
TTTTCAAACAAAGAATCTGAGCTGCATTTTTACAGAACAGAAATGCAACGCGAAAGCGCTATTTTACCAA
CGAAGAATCTGTGCTTCATTTTTGTAAAACAAAAATGCAACGCGAGAGCGCTAATTTTTCAAACAAAGAA
TCTGAGCTGCATTTTTACAGAACAGAAATGCAACGCGAGAGCGCTATTTTACCAACAAAGAATCTATACT
TCTTTTTTGTTCTACAAAAATGCATCCCGAGAGCGCTATTTTTCTAACAAAGCATCTTAGATTACTTTTT
TTCTCCTTTGTGCGCTCTATAATGCAGTCTCTTGATAACTTTTTGCACTGTAGGTCCGTTAAGGTTAGAA
GAAGGCTACTTTGGTGTCTATTTTCTCTTCCATAAAAAAAGCCTGACTCCACTTCCCGCGTTTACTGATT
ACTAGCGAAGCTGCGGGTGCATTTTTTCAAGATAAAGGCATCCCCGATTATATTCTATACCGATGTGGAT
TGCGCATACTTTGTGAACAGAAAGTGATAGCGTTGATGATTCTTCATTGGTCAGAAAATTATGAACGGTT
TCTTCTATTTTGTCTCTATATACTACGTATAGGAAATGTTTACATTTTCGTATTGTTTTCGATTCACTCT
ATGAATAGTTCTTACTACAATTTTTTTGTCTAAAGAGTAATACTAGAGATAAACATAAAAAATGTAGAGG
TCGAGTTTAGATGCAAGTTCAAGGAGCGAAAGGTGGATGGGTAGGTTATATAGGGATATAGCACAGAGAT
ATATAGCAAAGAGATACTTTTGAGCAATGTTTGTGGAAGCGGTATTCGCAATATTTTAGTAGCTCGTTAC
AGTCCGGTGCGTTTTTGGTTTTTTGAAAGTGCGTCTTCAGAGCGCTTTTGGTTTTCAAAAGCGCTCTGAA
GTTCCTATACTTTCTAGAGAATAGGAACTTCGGAATAGGAACTTCAAAGCGTTTCCGAAAACGAGCGCTT
CCGAAAATGCAACGCGAGCTGCGCACATACAGCTCACTGTTCACGTCGCACCTATATCTGCGTGTTGCCT
GTATATATATATACATGAGAAGAACGGCATAGTGCGTGTTTATGCTTAAATGCGTACTTATATGCGTCTA
TTTATGTAGGATGAAAGGTAGTCTAGTACCTCCTGTGATATTATCCCATTCCATGCGGGGTATCGTATGC
TTCCTTCAGCACTACCCTTTAGCTGTTCTATATGCTGCCACTCCTCAATTGGATTAGTCTCATCCTTCAA
TGCTATCATTTCCTTTGATATTGGATCATACTAAGAAACCATTATTATCATGACATTAACCTATAAAAAT
AGGCGTATCACGAGGCCCTTTCGTCTCGCGCGTTTCGGTGATGACGGTGAAAACCTCTGACACATGCAGC
TCCCGGAGACGGTCACAGCTTGTCTGTAAGCGGATGCCGGGAGCAGACAAGCCCGTCAGGGCGCGTCAGC
GGGTGTTGGCGGGTGTCGGGGCTGGCTTAACTATGCGGCATCAGAGCAGATTGTACTGAGAGTGCACCAT
AGATCAACGACATTACTATATATATAATATAGGAAGCATTTAATAGAACAGCATCGTAATATATGTGTAC
TTTGCAGTTATGACGCCAGATGGCAGTAGTGGAAGATATTCTTTATTGAAAAATAGCTTGTCACCTTACG
TACAATCTTGATCCGGAGCTTTTCTTTTTTTGCCGATTAAGAATTAATTCGGTCGAAAAAAGAAAAGGAG
AGGGCCAAGAGGGAGGGCATTGGTGACTATTGAGCACGTGAGTATACGTGATTAAGCACACAAAGGCAGC
TTGGAGTATGTCTGTTATTAATTTCACAGGTAGTTCTGGTCCATTGGTGAAAGTTTGCGGCTTGCAGAGC
ACAGAGGCCGCAGAATGTGCTCTAGATTCCGATGCTGACTTGCTGGGTATTATATGTGTGCCCAATAGAA
AGAGAACAATTGACCCGGTTATTGCAAGGAAAATTTCAAGTCTTGTAAAAGCATATAAAAATAGTTCAGG
CACTCCGAAATACTTGGTTGGCGTGTTTCGTAATCAACCTAAGGAGGATGTTTTGGCTCTGGTCAATGAT
TACGGCATTGATATCGTCCAACTGCATGGAGATGAGTCGTGGCAAGAATACCAAGAGTTCCTCGGTTTGC
CAGTTATTAAAAGACTCGTATTTCCAAAAGACTGCAACATACTACTCAGTGCAGCTTCACAGAAACCTCA
TTCGTTTATTCCCTTGTTTGATTCAGAAGCAGGTGGGACAGGTGAACTTTTGGATTGGAACTCGATTTCT
GACTGGGTTGGAAGGCAAGAGAGCCCCGAAAGCTTACATTTTATGTTAGCTGGTGGACTGACGCCAGAAA
ATGTTGGTGATGCGCTTAGATTAAATGGCGTTATTGGTGTTGATGTAAGCGGAGGTGTGGAGACAAATGG
TGTAAAAGACTCTAACAAAATAGCAAATTTCGTCAAAAATGCTAAGAAATAGGTTATTACTGAGTAGTAT
TTATTTAAGTATTGTTTGTGCACTTGCCGATCTATGCGGTGTGAAATACCGCACAGATGCGTAAGGAGAA
AATACCGCATCAGGAAATTGTAAGCGTTAATATTTTGTTAAAATTCGCGTTAAATTTTTGTTAAATCAGC
TCATTTTTTAACCAATAGGCCGAAATCGGCAAAATCCCTTATAAATCAAAAGAATAGACCGAGATAGGGT
[37 nt withheld, positions 7211-7247]
AAAGAACGTGGACTCCAACGTCAAAGG
[49 nt withheld, positions 7275-7323]
T
[91 nt withheld, positions 7325-7415]
G
[124 nt withheld, positions 7417-7540]
CCATTCGCCATTCAGGCTGCGCAACTGTTGGGAAGGGCGAT
