>Addgene plasmid #168426 | pTL365 | depositor partial sequence | sequence record 326526 | insert
GAATTCCGCACCAGCCCGCTGCTGCGCATTCCGAAGAAAAAATGTCGCCGCTGCTATTGCCGTCGCCTGG
GTTTTAGCAGCACCCTGAGCCCGGCAGGTCGTCGTTGTCATGCACGCGAACTGGATAGCCTGGCACTGCC
GCCGCTGCGTACCAGTACCATGCGTGCAACCGCAGTGGCAGCAGCCGTTGGTTTTCCGCCGGTTCGCATG
CCGACACCGACAGGTGCAGCAAGCCTGACCCAGGAACGTCGCCATCGCCCGTTTGCCGGTACCTGTCGTC
TGCTGGCCGGATCC
